Addgene plasmid #116274: pHAGE-EGFR-L838M
Purpose: Lentiviral expression of EGFR L838M
Depositing lab: Gordon Mills & Kenneth Scott. Depositing organization: Baylor College of Medicine. Publication: Systematic Functional Annotation of Somatic Mutations in Cancer. Ng PK, Li J, Jeong KJ, Shao S, Chen H, Tsang YH, Sengupta S, Wang Z, Bhavana VH, Tran R, Soewito S, Minussi DC, Moreno D, Kong K, Dogruluk T, Lu H, Gao J, Tokheim C, Zhou DC, Johnson AM, Zeng J, Ip CKM, Ju Z, Wester M, Yu S, Li Y, Vellano CP, Schultz N, Karchin R, Ding L, Lu Y, Cheung LWT, Chen K, Shaw KR, Meric-Bernstam F, Scott KL, Yi S, Sahni N, Liang H, Mills GB. Cancer Cell. 2018 Mar 12;33(3):450-462.e10. doi: 10.1016/j.ccell.2018.01.021. PubMed 29533785.
Backbone
  Vector backbone: pHAGE
  Vector type: Lentiviral
Growth in bacteria
  Bacterial resistance: Ampicillin, 100 μg/mL
  Growth temperature: 37°C
  Growth strain: Stbl3
  Copy number: High Copy
Gene/Insert
  Gene/Insert name: EGFR
  Species: H. sapiens (human)
  Mutation: L838M
  Entrez Gene: EGFR (a.k.a. ERBB, ERBB1, ERRP, HER1, NISBD2, NNCIS, PIG61, mENA)
  Cloning method: Gateway Cloning
Terms and licenses: Academic/Nonprofit Terms; Industry Terms: Not Available to Industry
How to cite: pHAGE-EGFR-L838M was a gift from Gordon Mills & Kenneth Scott (Addgene plasmid # 116274 ; http://n2t.net/addgene:116274 ; RRID:Addgene_116274)
