[The description below was written by a language model from this plasmid's Addgene catalogue record and the feature table of its GenBank file.]
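Description:
pHAGE-EGFR-L838M is a 12.1 kb HIV-1-based lentiviral expression plasmid built on the pHAGE backbone to deliver the human epidermal growth factor receptor carrying the L838M substitution into mammalian cells. In bacteria it is maintained through a high-copy ColE1/pUC-type origin and selected with ampicillin via the bla gene; a recombination-deficient strain is recorded for propagation, as is common for plasmids carrying LTR repeats.

The viral portion comprises a full-length HIV-1 LTR in the upstream position (annotated in the map as a 3' LTR), the Psi packaging signal, the Rev response element for Rev-dependent nuclear export of the genomic RNA, the cPPT/CTS element that aids nuclear import, and a U3-deleted, self-inactivating 3' LTR. Between these, the strong constitutive EF-1-alpha promoter with its intron A drives the EGFR precursor coding sequence, which was introduced by Gateway recombination and is flanked by attB1 and attB2 sites. Downstream lie short T3 and T7 promoter sequences, an attB4 site and a V5 epitope sequence. The V5 tag is annotated separately from the EGFR reading frame, and the record does not indicate whether it is fused to the receptor. An EMCV IRES then allows translation of puromycin N-acetyltransferase from the same transcript, so transduced cells can be selected with puromycin. A WPRE enhances transcript expression.

The construct is intended for packaging into lentiviral particles and stable expression of this EGFR variant. It comes from a study that systematically assessed the functional consequences of somatic mutations found in cancer.
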