LOCUS       Exported 12122 bp ds-DNA circular SYN 13-MAY-2021
DEFINITION  Lentiviral expression of EGFR L838M.
ACCESSION   .
VERSION     .
KEYWORDS    pHAGE-EGFR-L838M
SOURCE      synthetic DNA construct
  ORGANISM  synthetic DNA construct
REFERENCE   1 (bases 1 to 12122)
  AUTHORS   Ng PK, Li J, Jeong KJ, Shao S, Chen H, Tsang YH, Sengupta S, Wang Z,
            Bhavana VH, Tran R, Soewito S, Minussi DC, Moreno D, Kong K,
            Dogruluk T, Lu H, Gao J, Tokheim C, Zhou DC, Johnson AM, Zeng J, Ip
            CKM, Ju Z, Wester M, Yu S, Li Y, Vellano CP, Schultz N, Karchin R,
            Ding L, Lu Y, Cheung LWT, Chen K, Shaw KR, Meric-Bernstam F, Scott
            KL, Yi S, Sahni N, Liang H, Mills GB
  TITLE     Systematic Functional Annotation of Somatic Mutations in Cancer.
  JOURNAL   Cancer Cell. 2018 Mar 12;33(3):450-462.e10. doi:
            10.1016/j.ccell.2018.01.021.
  PUBMED    29533785
REFERENCE   2 (bases 1 to 12122)
  AUTHORS   .
  TITLE     Direct Submission
  JOURNAL   Exported May 13, 2021 from SnapGene Server 1.1.58
            http://www.snapgene.com
FEATURES             Location/Qualifiers
     source          1..12122
                     /organism="synthetic DNA construct"
                     /mol_type="other DNA"
     misc_feature    178..295
                     /label=cPPT/CTS
                     /note="central polypurine tract and central termination
                     sequence of HIV-1"
     promoter        343..1521
                     /label=EF-1-alpha promoter
                     /note="strong constitutive promoter for human elongation
                     factor EF-1-alpha"
     intron          574..1512
                     /label=EF-1-alpha intron A
                     /note="intron upstream of the start codon of human
                     EF-1-alpha"
     primer_bind     1469..1489
                     /label=EF1a-F
                     /note="Human elongation factor-1a promoter, forward primer"
     protein_bind    1541..1565
                     /gene="mutant version of attB"
                     /label=attB1
                     /bound_moiety="BP Clonase(TM)"
                     /note="recombination site for the Gateway(R) BP reaction"
     CDS             1568..5200
                     /codon_start=1
                     /product="precursor of human epidermal growth factor
                     receptor"
                     /label=EGFR
                     /translation="MRPSGTAGAALLALLAALCPASRALEEKKVCQGTSNKLTQLGTFE
                     DHFLSLQRMFNNCEVVLGNLEITYVQRNYDLSFLKTIQEVAGYVLIALNTVERIPLENL
                     QIIRGNMYYENSYALAVLSNYDANKTGLKELPMRNLQEILHGAVRFSNNPALCNVESIQ
                     WRDIVSSDFLSNMSMDFQNHLGSCQKCDPSCPNGSCWGAGEENCQKLTKIICAQQCSGR
                     CRGKSPSDCCHNQCAAGCTGPRESDCLVCRKFRDEATCKDTCPPLMLYNPTTYQMDVNP
                     EGKYSFGATCVKKCPRNYVVTDHGSCVRACGADSYEMEEDGVRKCKKCEGPCRKVCNGI
                     GIGEFKDSLSINATNIKHFKNCTSISGDLHILPVAFRGDSFTHTPPLDPQELDILKTVK
                     EITGFLLIQAWPENRTDLHAFENLEIIRGRTKQHGQFSLAVVSLNITSLGLRSLKEISD
                     GDVIISGNKNLCYANTINWKKLFGTSGQKTKIISNRGENSCKATGQVCHALCSPEGCWG
                     PEPRDCVSCRNVSRGRECVDKCNLLEGEPREFVENSECIQCHPECLPQAMNITCTGRGP
                     DNCIQCAHYIDGPHCVKTCPAGVMGENNTLVWKYADAGHVCHLCHPNCTYGCTGPGLEG
                     CPTNGPKIPSIATGMVGALLLLLVVALGIGLFMRRRHIVRKRTLRRLLQERELVEPLTP
                     SGEAPNQALLRILKETEFKKIKVLGSGAFGTVYKGLWIPEGEKVKIPVAIKELREATSP
                     KANKEILDEAYVMASVDNPHVCRLLGICLTSTVQLITQLMPFGCLLDYVREHKDNIGSQ
                     YLLNWCVQIAKGMNYLEDRRLVHRDMAARNVLVKTPQHVKITDFGLAKLLGAEEKEYHA
                     EGGKVPIKWMALESILHRIYTHQSDVWSYGVTVWELMTFGSKPYDGIPASEISSILEKG
                     ERLPQPPICTIDVYMIMVKCWMIDADSRPKFRELIIEFSKMARDPQRYLVIQGDERMHL
                     PSPTDSNFYRALMDEEDMDDVVDADEYLIPQQGFFSSPSTSRTPLLSSLSATSNNSTVA
                     CIDRNGLQSCPIKEDSFLQRYSSDPTGALTEDSIDDTFLPVPEYINQSVPKRPAGSVQN
                     PVYHNQPLNPAPSRDPHYQDPHSTAVGNPEYLNTVQPTCVNSTFDSPAHWAQKGSHQIS
                     LDNPDYQQDFFPKEAKPNGIFKGSTAENAEYLRVAPQSSEFIGA"
     protein_bind    complement(5202..5226)
                     /gene="mutant version of attB"
                     /label=attB2
                     /bound_moiety="BP Clonase(TM)"
                     /note="recombination site for the Gateway(R) BP reaction"
     promoter        5234..5252
                     /label=T3 promoter
                     /note="promoter for bacteriophage T3 RNA polymerase"
     primer_bind     complement(5277..5296)
                     /label=T7
                     /note="T7 promoter, forward primer"
     promoter        complement(5278..5296)
                     /label=T7 promoter
                     /note="promoter for bacteriophage T7 RNA polymerase"
     protein_bind    complement(5302..5322)
                     /gene="mutant version of attB"
                     /label=attB4
                     /bound_moiety="BP Clonase(TM)"
                     /note="core recombination site for the Gateway(R) BP
                     reaction"
     CDS             5376..5417
                     /codon_start=1
                     /product="epitope tag from simian virus 5"
                     /label=V5 tag
                     /translation="GKPIPNPLLGLDST"
     misc_feature    5438..6005
                     /label=IRES
                     /note="internal ribosome entry site (IRES) of the
                     encephalomyocarditis virus (EMCV)"
     misc_feature    5455..6007
                     /label=IRES
                     /note="internal ribosome entry site (IRES) of the
                     encephalomyocarditis virus (EMCV)"
     primer_bind     complement(5599..5616)
                     /label=IRES reverse
                     /note="IRES internal ribosome entry site, reverse primer.
                     Also called pCDH-rev"
     primer_bind     5826..5845
                     /label=IRES-F
                     /note="IRES internal ribosome entry site, forward primer"
     CDS             6019..6618
                     /codon_start=1
                     /gene="pac from Streptomyces alboniger"
                     /product="puromycin N-acetyltransferase"
                     /label=PuroR
                     /note="confers resistance to puromycin"
                     /translation="MTEYKPTVRLATRDDVPRAVRTLAAAFADYPATRHTVDPDRHIER
                     VTELQELFLTRVGLDIGKVWVADDGAAVAVWTTPESVEAGAVFAEIGPRMAELSGSRLA
                     AQQQMEGLLAPHRPKEPAWFLATVGVSPDHQGKGLGSAVVLPGVEAAERAGVPAFLETS
                     APRNLPFYERLGFTVTADVEVPEGPRTWCMTRKPGA"
     primer_bind     complement(6019..6038)
                     /label=Puro-R
                     /note="Puromycin resistance gene, reverse primer. Also
                     called puro-variant-R"
     primer_bind     6515..6535
                     /label=Puro-F
                     /note="Puromycin resistance gene, forward primer"
     misc_feature    6632..7220
                     /label=WPRE
                     /note="woodchuck hepatitis virus posttranscriptional
                     regulatory element"
     primer_bind     complement(6685..6705)
                     /label=WPRE-R
                     /note="WPRE, reverse primer"
     CDS             complement(7103..7114)
                     /codon_start=1
                     /product="Factor Xa recognition and cleavage site"
                     /label=Factor Xa site
                     /translation="IEGR"
     LTR             7295..7528
                     /label=3' LTR (Delta-U3)
                     /note="self-inactivating 3' long terminal repeat (LTR) from
                     HIV-1"
     primer_bind     complement(7647..7665)
                     /label=pBRforEco
                     /note="pBR322 vectors, upsteam of EcoRI site, forward
                     primer"
     promoter        7733..7837
                     /gene="bla"
                     /label=AmpR promoter
     CDS             7838..8698
                     /codon_start=1
                     /gene="bla"
                     /product="beta-lactamase"
                     /label=AmpR
                     /note="confers resistance to ampicillin, carbenicillin, and
                     related antibiotics"
                     /translation="MSIQHFRVALIPFFAAFCLPVFAHPETLVKVKDAEDQLGARVGYI
                     ELDLNSGKILESFRPEERFPMMSTFKVLLCGAVLSRVDAGQEQLGRRIHYSQNDLVEYS
                     PVTEKHLTDGMTVRELCSAAITMSDNTAANLLLTTIGGPKELTAFLHNMGDHVTRLDRW
                     EPELNEAIPNDERDTTMPVAMATTLRKLLTGELLTLASRQQLIDWMEADKVAGPLLRSA
                     LPAGWFIADKSGAGERGSRGIIAALGPDGKPSRIVVIYTTGSQATMDERNRQIAEIGAS
                     LIKHW"
     primer_bind     complement(8056..8075)
                     /label=Amp-R
                     /note="Ampicillin resistance gene, reverse primer"
     rep_origin      8869..9457
                     /direction=RIGHT
                     /label=ori
                     /note="high-copy-number ColE1/pMB1/pBR322/pUC origin of
                     replication"
     primer_bind     9358..9377
                     /label=pBR322ori-F
                     /note="pBR322 origin, forward primer"
     primer_bind     9611..9628
                     /label=L4440
                     /note="L4440 vector, forward primer"
     primer_bind     9720..9739
                     /label=SV40pro-F
                     /note="SV40 promoter/origin, forward primer"
     protein_bind    9868..9889
                     /label=CAP binding site
                     /bound_moiety="E. coli catabolite activator protein"
                     /note="CAP binding activates transcription in the presence
                     of cAMP."
     promoter        9904..9934
                     /label=lac promoter
                     /note="promoter for the E. coli lac operon"
     protein_bind    9942..9958
                     /label=lac operator
                     /bound_moiety="lac repressor encoded by lacI"
                     /note="The lac repressor binds to the lac operator to
                     inhibit transcription in E. coli. This inhibition can be
                     relieved by adding lactose or
                     isopropyl-beta-D-thiogalactopyranoside (IPTG)."
     primer_bind     9947..9969
                     /label=M13/pUC Reverse
                     /note="In lacZ gene"
     primer_bind     9966..9982
                     /label=M13 rev
                     /note="common sequencing primer, one of multiple similar
                     variants"
     primer_bind     9966..9982
                     /label=M13 Reverse
                     /note="In lacZ gene. Also called M13-rev"
     primer_bind     10032..10051
                     /label=EBV-rev
                     /note="SV40 polyA terminator, reverse primer"
     LTR             10243..10876
                     /label=3' LTR
                     /note="3' long terminal repeat (LTR) from HIV-1"
     misc_feature    10923..11048
                     /label=HIV-1 Psi
                     /note="packaging signal of human immunodeficiency virus
                     type 1"
     misc_feature    11545..11778
                     /label=RRE
                     /note="The Rev response element (RRE) of HIV-1 allows for
                     Rev-dependent mRNA export from the nucleus to the
                     cytoplasm."
     CDS             11963..12007
                     /codon_start=1
                     /product="antigenic peptide corresponding to amino acids
                     655 to 669 of the HIV envelope protein gp41 (Lutje Hulsik
                     et al., 2013)"
                     /label=gp41 peptide
                     /note="recognized by the 2H10 single-chain llama nanobody"
                     /translation="KNEQELLELDKWASL"
ORIGIN
        1 ttaggcaggg atattcacca ttatcgtttc agacccacct cccaaccccg aggggacccg
       61 acaggcccga aggaatagaa gaagaaggtg gagagagaga cagagacaga tccattcgat
      121 tagtgaacgg atctcgacgg tatcgccgaa ttcacaaatg gcagtattca tccacaattt
      181 taaaagaaaa ggggggattg gggggtacag tgcaggggaa agaatagtag acataatagc
      241 aacagacata caaactaaag aattacaaaa acaaattaca aaaattcaaa attttcgggt
      301 ttattacagg gacagcagag atccagtttg gactagtcgt gaggctccgg tgcccgtcag
      361 tgggcagagc gcacatcgcc cacagtcccc gagaagttgg ggggaggggt cggcaattga
      421 accggtgcct agagaaggtg gcgcggggta aactgggaaa gtgatgtcgt gtactggctc
      481 cgcctttttc ccgagggtgg gggagaaccg tatataagtg cagtagtcgc cgtgaacgtt
      541 ctttttcgca acgggtttgc cgccagaaca caggtaagtg ccgtgtgtgg ttcccgcggg
      601 cctggcctct ttacgggtta tggcccttgc gtgccttgaa ttacttccac ctggctgcag
      661 tacgtgattc ttgatcccga gcttcgggtt ggaagtgggt gggagagttc gaggccttgc
      721 gcttaaggag ccccttcgcc tcgtgcttga gttgaggcct ggcctgggcg ctggggccgc
      781 cgcgtgcgaa tctggtggca ccttcgcgcc tgtctcgctg ctttcgataa gtctctagcc
      841 atttaaaatt tttgatgacc tgctgcgacg ctttttttct ggcaagatag tcttgtaaat
      901 gcgggccaag atctgcacac tggtatttcg gtttttgggg ccgcgggcgg cgacggggcc
      961 cgtgcgtccc agcgcacatg ttcggcgagg cggggcctgc gagcgcggcc accgagaatc
     1021 ggacgggggt agtctcaagc tggccggcct gctctggtgc ctggcctcgc gccgccgtgt
     1081 atcgccccgc cctgggcggc aaggctggcc cggtcggcac cagttgcgtg agcggaaaga
     1141 tggccgcttc ccggccctgc tgcagggagc tcaaaatgga ggacgcggcg ctcgggagag
     1201 cgggcgggtg agtcacccac acaaaggaaa agggcctttc cgtcctcagc cgtcgcttca
     1261 tgtgactcca cggagtaccg ggcgccgtcc aggcacctcg attagttctc gagcttttgg
     1321 agtacgtcgt ctttaggttg gggggagggg ttttatgcga tggagtttcc ccacactgag
     1381 tgggtggaga ctgaagttag gccagcttgg cacttgatgt aattctcctt ggaatttgcc
     1441 ctttttgagt ttggatcttg gttcattctc aagcctcaga cagtggttca aagttttttt
     1501 cttccatttc aggtgtcgtg aagcggccct gcagatatca acaagtttgt acaaaaaagc
     1561 aggcaccatg cgaccctccg ggacggccgg ggcagcgctc ctggcgctgc tggctgcgct
     1621 ctgcccggcg agtcgggctc tggaggaaaa gaaagtttgc caaggcacga gtaacaagct
     1681 cacgcagttg ggcacttttg aagatcattt tctcagcctc cagaggatgt tcaataactg
     1741 tgaggtggtc cttgggaatt tggaaattac ctatgtgcag aggaattatg atctttcctt
     1801 cttaaagacc atccaggagg tggctggtta tgtcctcatt gccctcaaca cagtggagcg
     1861 aattcctttg gaaaacctgc agatcatcag aggaaatatg tactacgaaa attcctatgc
     1921 cttagcagtc ttatctaact atgatgcaaa taaaaccgga ctgaaggagc tgcccatgag
     1981 aaatttacag gaaatcctgc atggcgccgt gcggttcagc aacaaccctg ccctgtgcaa
     2041 cgtggagagc atccagtggc gggacatagt cagcagtgac tttctcagca acatgtcgat
     2101 ggacttccag aaccacctgg gcagctgcca aaagtgtgat ccaagctgtc ccaatgggag
     2161 ctgctggggt gcaggagagg agaactgcca gaaactgacc aaaatcatct gtgcccagca
     2221 gtgctccggg cgctgccgtg gcaagtcccc cagtgactgc tgccacaacc agtgtgctgc
     2281 aggctgcaca ggcccccggg agagcgactg cctggtctgc cgcaaattcc gagacgaagc
     2341 cacgtgcaag gacacctgcc ccccactcat gctctacaac cccaccacgt accagatgga
     2401 tgtgaacccc gagggcaaat acagctttgg tgccacctgc gtgaagaagt gtccccgtaa
     2461 ttatgtggtg acagatcacg gctcgtgcgt ccgagcctgt ggggccgaca gctatgagat
     2521 ggaggaagac ggcgtccgca agtgtaagaa gtgcgaaggg ccttgccgca aagtgtgtaa
     2581 cggaataggt attggtgaat ttaaagactc actctccata aatgctacga atattaaaca
     2641 cttcaaaaac tgcacctcca tcagtggcga tctccacatc ctgccggtgg catttagggg
     2701 tgactccttc acacatactc ctcctctgga tccacaggaa ctggatattc tgaaaaccgt
     2761 aaaggaaatc acagggtttt tgctgattca ggcttggcct gaaaacagga cggacctcca
     2821 tgcctttgag aacctagaaa tcatacgcgg caggaccaag caacatggtc agttttctct
     2881 tgcagtcgtc agcctgaaca taacatcctt gggattacgc tccctcaagg agataagtga
     2941 tggagatgtg ataatttcag gaaacaaaaa tttgtgctat gcaaatacaa taaactggaa
     3001 aaaactgttt gggacctccg gtcagaaaac caaaattata agcaacagag gtgaaaacag
     3061 ctgcaaggcc acaggccagg tctgccatgc cttgtgctcc cccgagggct gctggggccc
     3121 ggagcccagg gactgcgtct cttgccggaa tgtcagccga ggcagggaat gcgtggacaa
     3181 gtgcaacctt ctggagggtg agccaaggga gtttgtggag aactctgagt gcatacagtg
     3241 ccacccagag tgcctgcctc aggccatgaa catcacctgc acaggacggg gaccagacaa
     3301 ctgtatccag tgtgcccact acattgacgg cccccactgc gtcaagacct gcccggcagg
     3361 agtcatggga gaaaacaaca ccctggtctg gaagtacgca gacgccggcc atgtgtgcca
     3421 cctgtgccat ccaaactgca cctacggatg cactgggcca ggtcttgaag gctgtccaac
     3481 gaatgggcct aagatcccgt ccatcgccac tgggatggtg ggggccctcc tcttgctgct
     3541 ggtggtggcc ctggggatcg gcctcttcat gcgaaggcgc cacatcgttc ggaagcgcac
     3601 gctgcggagg ctgctgcagg agagggagct tgtggagcct cttacaccca gtggagaagc
     3661 tcccaaccaa gctctcttga ggatcttgaa ggaaactgaa ttcaaaaaga tcaaagtgct
     3721 gggctccggt gcgttcggca cggtgtataa gggactctgg atcccagaag gtgagaaagt
     3781 taaaattccc gtcgctatca aggaattaag agaagcaaca tctccgaaag ccaacaagga
     3841 aatcctcgat gaagcctacg tgatggccag cgtggacaac ccccacgtgt gccgcctgct
     3901 gggcatctgc ctcacctcca ccgtgcagct catcacgcag ctcatgccct tcggctgcct
     3961 cctggactat gtccgggaac acaaagacaa tattggctcc cagtacctgc tcaactggtg
     4021 tgtgcagatc gcaaagggca tgaactactt ggaggaccgt cgcttggtgc accgcgacat
     4081 ggcagccagg aacgtactgg tgaaaacacc gcagcatgtc aagatcacag attttgggct
     4141 ggccaaactg ctgggtgcgg aagagaaaga ataccatgca gaaggaggca aagtgcctat
     4201 caagtggatg gcattggaat caattttaca cagaatctat acccaccaga gtgatgtctg
     4261 gagctacggg gtgaccgttt gggagttgat gacctttgga tccaagccat atgacggaat
     4321 ccctgccagc gagatctcct ccatcctgga gaaaggagaa cgcctccctc agccacccat
     4381 atgtaccatc gatgtctaca tgatcatggt caagtgctgg atgatagacg cagatagtcg
     4441 cccaaagttc cgtgagttga tcatcgaatt ctccaaaatg gcccgagacc cccagcgcta
     4501 ccttgtcatt cagggggatg aaagaatgca tttgccaagt cctacagact ccaacttcta
     4561 ccgtgccctg atggatgaag aagacatgga cgacgtggtg gatgccgacg agtacctcat
     4621 cccacagcag ggcttcttca gcagcccctc cacgtcacgg actcccctcc tgagctctct
     4681 gagtgcaacc agcaacaatt ccaccgtggc ttgcattgat agaaatgggc tgcaaagctg
     4741 tcccatcaag gaagacagct tcttgcagcg atacagctca gaccccacag gcgccttgac
     4801 tgaggacagc atagacgaca ccttcctccc agtgcctgaa tacataaacc agtccgttcc
     4861 caaaaggccc gctggctctg tgcagaatcc tgtctatcac aatcagcctc tgaaccccgc
     4921 gcccagcaga gacccacact accaggaccc ccacagcact gcagtgggca accccgagta
     4981 tctcaacact gtccagccca cctgtgtcaa cagcacattc gacagccctg cccactgggc
     5041 ccagaaaggc agccaccaaa ttagcctgga caaccctgac taccagcagg acttctttcc
     5101 caaggaagcc aagccaaatg gcatctttaa gggctccaca gctgaaaatg cagaatacct
     5161 aagggtcgcg ccacaaagca gtgaatttat tggagcatag aacccagctt tcttgtacaa
     5221 agtggtgata tccaattaac cctcactaaa gggtgattga atagtagatt gtttaaccct
     5281 atagtgagtc gtattaccac ccaacttttc tatacaaagt ggttgatatc cagcacagtg
     5341 gcggccgctc gagtctagag ggcccgcggt tcgaaggtaa gcctatccct aaccctctcc
     5401 tcggtctcga ttctacgcgt accggttagt aatgagatcc ctcccccccc cctaacgtta
     5461 ctggccgaag ccgcttggaa taaggccggt gtgcgtttgt ctatatgtta ttttccacca
     5521 tattgccgtc ttttggcaat gtgagggccc ggaaacctgg ccctgtcttc ttgacgagca
     5581 ttcctagggg tctttcccct ctcgccaaag gaatgcaagg tctgttgaat gtcgtgaagg
     5641 aagcagttcc tctggaagct tcttgaagac aaacaacgtc tgtagcgacc ctttgcaggc
     5701 agcggaaccc cccacctggc gacaggtgcc tctgcggcca aaagccacgt gtataagata
     5761 cacctgcaaa ggcggcacaa ccccagtgcc acgttgtgag ttggatagtt gtggaaagag
     5821 tcaaatggct ctcctcaagc gtattcaaca aggggctgaa ggatgcccag aaggtacccc
     5881 attgtatggg atctgatctg gggcctcggt gcacatgctt tacatgtgtt tagtcgaggt
     5941 taaaaaaacg tctaggcccc ccgaaccacg gggacgtggt tttcctttga aaaacacgat
     6001 gataatatgg ccacacatat gaccgagtac aagcccacgg tgcgcctcgc cacccgcgac
     6061 gacgtcccca gggccgtacg caccctcgcc gccgcgttcg ccgactaccc cgccacgcgc
     6121 cacaccgtcg atccggaccg ccacatcgag cgggtcaccg agctgcaaga actcttcctc
     6181 acgcgcgtcg ggctcgacat cggcaaggtg tgggtcgcgg acgacggcgc cgcggtggcg
     6241 gtctggacca cgccggagag cgtcgaagcg ggggcggtgt tcgccgagat cggcccgcgc
     6301 atggccgagt tgagcggttc ccggctggcc gcgcagcaac agatggaagg cctcctggcg
     6361 ccgcaccggc ccaaggagcc cgcgtggttc ctggccaccg tcggcgtctc gcccgaccac
     6421 cagggcaagg gtctgggcag cgccgtcgtg ctccccggag tggaggcggc cgagcgcgcc
     6481 ggggtgcccg ccttcctgga gacctccgcg ccccgcaacc tccccttcta cgagcggctc
     6541 ggcttcaccg tcaccgccga cgtcgaggtg cccgaaggac cgcgcacctg gtgcatgacc
     6601 cgcaagcccg gtgcctaaat cgatagatcc taatcaacct ctggattaca aaatttgtga
     6661 aagattgact ggtattctta actatgttgc tccttttacg ctatgtggat acgctgcttt
     6721 aatgcctttg tatcatgcta ttgcttcccg tatggctttc attttctcct ccttgtataa
     6781 atcctggttg ctgtctcttt atgaggagtt gtggcccgtt gtcaggcaac gtggcgtggt
     6841 gtgcactgtg tttgctgacg caacccccac tggttggggc attgccacca cctgtcagct
     6901 cctttccggg actttcgctt tccccctccc tattgccacg gcggaactca tcgccgcctg
     6961 ccttgcccgc tgctggacag gggctcggct gttgggcact gacaattccg tggtgttgtc
     7021 ggggaaatca tcgtcctttc cttggctgct cgcctgtgtt gccacctgga ttctgcgcgg
     7081 gacgtccttc tgctacgtcc cttcggccct caatccagcg gaccttcctt cccgcggcct
     7141 gctgccggct ctgcggcctc ttccgcgtct tcgccttcgc cctcagacga gtcggatctc
     7201 cctttgggcc gcctccccgc ctgagatcct ttaagaccaa tgacttacaa ggcagctgta
     7261 gatcttagcc actttttaaa agaaaagggg ggactggaag ggctaattca ctcccaacga
     7321 agacaagatc tgctttttgc ttgtactggg tctctctggt tagaccagat ctgagcctgg
     7381 gagctctctg gctaactagg gaacccactg cttaagcctc aataaagctt gccttgagtg
     7441 cttcaagtag tgtgtgcccg tctgttgtgt gactctggta actagagatc cctcagaccc
     7501 ttttagtcag tgtggaaaat ctctagcagt agtagttcat gtcatcttat tattcagtat
     7561 ttataacttg caaagaaatg aatatcagag agtgagaggc ccgggttaat taaggaaagg
     7621 gctagatcat tcttgaagac gaaagggcct cgtgatacgc ctatttttat aggttaatgt
     7681 catgataata atggtttctt agacgtcagg tggcactttt cggggaaatg tgcgcggaac
     7741 ccctatttgt ttatttttct aaatacattc aaatatgtat ccgctcatga gacaataacc
     7801 ctgataaatg cttcaataat attgaaaaag gaagagtatg agtattcaac atttccgtgt
     7861 cgcccttatt cccttttttg cggcattttg ccttcctgtt tttgctcacc cagaaacgct
     7921 ggtgaaagta aaagatgctg aagatcagtt gggtgcacga gtgggttaca tcgaactgga
     7981 tctcaacagc ggtaagatcc ttgagagttt tcgccccgaa gaacgttttc caatgatgag
     8041 cacttttaaa gttctgctat gtggcgcggt attatcccgt gttgacgccg ggcaagagca
     8101 actcggtcgc cgcatacact attctcagaa tgacttggtt gagtactcac cagtcacaga
     8161 aaagcatctt acggatggca tgacagtaag agaattatgc agtgctgcca taaccatgag
     8221 tgataacact gcggccaact tacttctgac aacgatcgga ggaccgaagg agctaaccgc
     8281 ttttttgcac aacatggggg atcatgtaac tcgccttgat cgttgggaac cggagctgaa
     8341 tgaagccata ccaaacgacg agcgtgacac cacgatgcct gtagcaatgg caacaacgtt
     8401 gcgcaaacta ttaactggcg aactacttac tctagcttcc cggcaacaat taatagactg
     8461 gatggaggcg gataaagttg caggaccact tctgcgctcg gcccttccgg ctggctggtt
     8521 tattgctgat aaatctggag ccggtgagcg tgggtctcgc ggtatcattg cagcactggg
     8581 gccagatggt aagccctccc gtatcgtagt tatctacacg acggggagtc aggcaactat
     8641 ggatgaacga aatagacaga tcgctgagat aggtgcctca ctgattaagc attggtaact
     8701 gtcagaccaa gtttactcat atatacttta gattgattta aaacttcatt tttaatttaa
     8761 aaggatctag gtgaagatcc tttttgataa tctcatgacc aaaatccctt aacgtgagtt
     8821 ttcgttccac tgagcgtcag accccgtaga aaagatcaaa ggatcttctt gagatccttt
     8881 ttttctgcgc gtaatctgct gcttgcaaac aaaaaaacca ccgctaccag cggtggtttg
     8941 tttgccggat caagagctac caactctttt tccgaaggta actggcttca gcagagcgca
     9001 gataccaaat actgttcttc tagtgtagcc gtagttaggc caccacttca agaactctgt
     9061 agcaccgcct acatacctcg ctctgctaat cctgttacca gtggctgctg ccagtggcga
     9121 taagtcgtgt cttaccgggt tggactcaag acgatagtta ccggataagg cgcagcggtc
     9181 gggctgaacg gggggttcgt gcacacagcc cagcttggag cgaacgacct acaccgaact
     9241 gagataccta cagcgtgagc tatgagaaag cgccacgctt cccgaaggga gaaaggcgga
     9301 caggtatccg gtaagcggca gggtcggaac aggagagcgc acgagggagc ttccaggggg
     9361 aaacgcctgg tatctttata gtcctgtcgg gtttcgccac ctctgacttg agcgtcgatt
     9421 tttgtgatgc tcgtcagggg ggcggagcct atggaaaaac gccagcaacg cggccttttt
     9481 acggttcctg gccttttgct ggccttttgc tcacatgttc tttcctgcgt tatcccctga
     9541 ttctgtggat aaccgtatta ccgcctttga gtgagctgat accgctcgcc gcagccgaac
     9601 gaccgagcgc agcgagtcag tgagcgagga agcggaagag cgcccaatac gcaaaccgcc
     9661 tctccccgcg cgttggccga ttcattaatg cagcaagctc atggctgact aatttttttt
     9721 atttatgcag aggccgaggc cgcctcggcc tctgagctat tccagaagta gtgaggaggc
     9781 ttttttggag gcctaggctt ttgcaaaaag ctccccgtgg cacgacaggt ttcccgactg
     9841 gaaagcgggc agtgagcgca acgcaattaa tgtgagttag ctcactcatt aggcacccca
     9901 ggctttacac tttatgcttc cggctcgtat gttgtgtgga attgtgagcg gataacaatt
     9961 tcacacagga aacagctatg acatgattac gaatttcaca aataaagcat ttttttcact
    10021 gcattctagt tgtggtttgt ccaaactcat caatgtatct tatcatgtct ggatcaactg
    10081 gataactcaa gctaaccaaa atcatcccaa acttcccacc ccatacccta ttaccactgc
    10141 caattacctg tggtttcatt tactctaaac ctgtgattcc tctgaattat tttcatttta
    10201 aagaaattgt atttgttaaa tatgtactac aaacttagta gttggaaggg ctaattcact
    10261 cccaaagaag acaagatatc cttgatctgt ggatctacca cacacaaggc tacttccctg
    10321 attagcagaa ctacacacca gggccagggg tcagatatcc actgaccttt ggatggtgct
    10381 acaagctagt accagttgag ccagataagg tagaagaggc caataaagga gagaacacca
    10441 gcttgttaca ccctgtgagc ctgcatggga tggatgaccc ggagagagaa gtgttagagt
    10501 ggaggtttga cagccgccta gcatttcatc acgtggcccg agagctgcat ccggagtact
    10561 tcaagaactg ctgatatcga gcttgctaca agggactttc cgctggggac tttccaggga
    10621 ggcgtggcct gggcgggact ggggagtggc gagccctcag atcctgcata taagcagctg
    10681 ctttttgcct gtactgggtc tctctggtta gaccagatct gagcctggga gctctctggc
    10741 taactaggga acccactgct taagcctcaa taaagcttgc cttgagtgct tcaagtagtg
    10801 tgtgcccgtc tgttgtgtga ctctggtaac tagagatccc tcagaccctt ttagtcagtg
    10861 tggaaaatct ctagcagtgg cgcccgaaca gggacttgaa agcgaaaggg aaaccagagg
    10921 agctctctcg acgcaggact cggcttgctg aagcgcgcac ggcaagaggc gaggggcggc
    10981 gactggtgag tacgccaaaa attttgacta gcggaggcta gaaggagaga gatgggtgcg
    11041 agagcgtcag tattaagcgg gggagaatta gatcgcgatg ggaaaaaatt cggttaaggc
    11101 cagggggaaa gaaaaaatat aaattaaaac atatagtatg ggcaagcagg gagctagaac
    11161 gattcgcagt taatcctggc ctgttagaaa catcagaagg ctgtagacaa atactgggac
    11221 agctacaacc atcccttcag acaggatcag aagaacttag atcattatat aatacagtag
    11281 caaccctcta ttgtgtgcat caaaggatag agataaaaga caccaaggaa gctttagaca
    11341 agatagagga agagcaaaac aaaagtaaga ccaccgcaca gcaagcggcc ggccgctgat
    11401 cttcagacct ggaggaggag atatgaggga caattggaga agtgaattat ataaatataa
    11461 agtagtaaaa attgaaccat taggagtagc acccaccaag gcaaagagaa gagtggtgca
    11521 gagagaaaaa agagcagtgg gaataggagc tttgttcctt gggttcttgg gagcagcagg
    11581 aagcactatg ggcgcagcgt caatgacgct gacggtacag gccagacaat tattgtctgg
    11641 tatagtgcag cagcagaaca atttgctgag ggctattgag gcgcaacagc atctgttgca
    11701 actcacagtc tggggcatca agcagctcca ggcaagaatc ctggctgtgg aaagatacct
    11761 aaaggatcaa cagctcctgg ggatttgggg ttgctctgga aaactcattt gcaccactgc
    11821 tgtgccttgg aatgctagtt ggagtaataa atctctggaa cagatttgga atcacacgac
    11881 ctggatggag tgggacagag aaattaacaa ttacacaagc ttaatacact ccttaattga
    11941 agaatcgcaa aaccagcaag aaaagaatga acaagaatta ttggaattag ataaatgggc
    12001 aagtttgtgg aattggttta acataacaaa ttggctgtgg tatataaaat tattcataat
    12061 gatagtagga ggcttggtag gtttaagaat agtttttgct gtactttcta tagtgaatag
    12121 ag
//
