>Addgene plasmid #116274 | pHAGE-EGFR-L838M | depositor partial sequence | sequence record 219148 | insert
ATGCGACCCTCCGGGACGGCCGGGGCAGCGCTCCTGGCGCTGCTGGCTGCGCTCTGCCCGGCGAGTCGGG
CTCTGGAGGAAAAGAAAGTTTGCCAAGGCACGAGTAACAAGCTCACGCAGTTGGGCACTTTTGAAGATCA
TTTTCTCAGCCTCCAGAGGATGTTCAATAACTGTGAGGTGGTCCTTGGGAATTTGGAAATTACCTATGTG
CAGAGGAATTATGATCTTTCCTTCTTAAAGACCATCCAGGAGGTGGCTGGTTATGTCCTCATTGCCCTCA
ACACAGTGGAGCGAATTCCTTTGGAAAACCTGCAGATCATCAGAGGAAATATGTACTACGAAAATTCCTA
TGCCTTAGCAGTCTTATCTAACTATGATGCAAATAAAACCGGACTGAAGGAGCTGCCCATGAGAAATTTA
CAGGAAATCCTGCATGGCGCCGTGCGGTTCAGCAACAACCCTGCCCTGTGCAACGTGGAGAGCATCCAGT
GGCGGGACATAGTCAGCAGTGACTTTCTCAGCAACATGTCGATGGACTTCCAGAACCACCTGGGCAGCTG
CCAAAAGTGTGATCCAAGCTGTCCCAATGGGAGCTGCTGGGGTGCAGGAGAGGAGAACTGCCAGAAACTG
ACCAAAATCATCTGTGCCCAGCAGTGCTCCGGGCGCTGCCGTGGCAAGTCCCCCAGTGACTGCTGCCACA
ACCAGTGTGCTGCAGGCTGCACAGGCCCCCGGGAGAGCGACTGCCTGGTCTGCCGCAAATTCCGAGACGA
AGCCACGTGCAAGGACACCTGCCCCCCACTCATGCTCTACAACCCCACCACGTACCAGATGGATGTGAAC
CCCGAGGGCAAATACAGCTTTGGTGCCACCTGCGTGAAGAAGTGTCCCCGTAATTATGTGGTGACAGATC
ACGGCTCGTGCGTCCGAGCCTGTGGGGCCGACAGCTATGAGATGGAGGAAGACGGCGTCCGCAAGTGTAA
GAAGTGCGAAGGGCCTTGCCGCAAAGTGTGTAACGGAATAGGTATTGGTGAATTTAAAGACTCACTCTCC
ATAAATGCTACGAATATTAAACACTTCAAAAACTGCACCTCCATCAGTGGCGATCTCCACATCCTGCCGG
TGGCATTTAGGGGTGACTCCTTCACACATACTCCTCCTCTGGATCCACAGGAACTGGATATTCTGAAAAC
CGTAAAGGAAATCACAGGGTTTTTGCTGATTCAGGCTTGGCCTGAAAACAGGACGGACCTCCATGCCTTT
GAGAACCTAGAAATCATACGCGGCAGGACCAAGCAACATGGTCAGTTTTCTCTTGCAGTCGTCAGCCTGA
ACATAACATCCTTGGGATTACGCTCCCTCAAGGAGATAAGTGATGGAGATGTGATAATTTCAGGAAACAA
AAATTTGTGCTATGCAAATACAATAAACTGGAAAAAACTGTTTGGGACCTCCGGTCAGAAAACCAAAATT
ATAAGCAACAGAGGTGAAAACAGCTGCAAGGCCACAGGCCAGGTCTGCCATGCCTTGTGCTCCCCCGAGG
GCTGCTGGGGCCCGGAGCCCAGGGACTGCGTCTCTTGCCGGAATGTCAGCCGAGGCAGGGAATGCGTGGA
CAAGTGCAACCTTCTGGAGGGTGAGCCAAGGGAGTTTGTGGAGAACTCTGAGTGCATACAGTGCCACCCA
GAGTGCCTGCCTCAGGCCATGAACATCACCTGCACAGGACGGGGACCAGACAACTGTATCCAGTGTGCCC
ACTACATTGACGGCCCCCACTGCGTCAAGACCTGCCCGGCAGGAGTCATGGGAGAAAACAACACCCTGGT
CTGGAAGTACGCAGACGCCGGCCATGTGTGCCACCTGTGCCATCCAAACTGCACCTACGGATGCACTGGG
CCAGGTCTTGAAGGCTGTCCAACGAATGGGCCTAAGATCCCGTCCATCGCCACTGGGATGGTGGGGGCCC
TCCTCTTGCTGCTGGTGGTGGCCCTGGGGATCGGCCTCTTCATGCGAAGGCGCCACATCGTTCGGAAGCG
CACGCTGCGGAGGCTGCTGCAGGAGAGGGAGCTTGTGGAGCCTCTTACACCCAGTGGAGAAGCTCCCAAC
CAAGCTCTCTTGAGGATCTTGAAGGAAACTGAATTCAAAAAGATCAAAGTGCTGGGCTCCGGTGCGTTCG
GCACGGTGTATAAGGGACTCTGGATCCCAGAAGGTGAGAAAGTTAAAATTCCCGTCGCTATCAAGGAATT
AAGAGAAGCAACATCTCCGAAAGCCAACAAGGAAATCCTCGATGAAGCCTACGTGATGGCCAGCGTGGAC
AACCCCCACGTGTGCCGCCTGCTGGGCATCTGCCTCACCTCCACCGTGCAGCTCATCACGCAGCTCATGC
CCTTCGGCTGCCTCCTGGACTATGTCCGGGAACACAAAGACAATATTGGCTCCCAGTACCTGCTCAACTG
GTGTGTGCAGATCGCAAAGGGCATGAACTACTTGGAGGACCGTCGCTTGGTGCACCGCGACATGGCAGCC
AGGAACGTACTGGTGAAAACACCGCAGCATGTCAAGATCACAGATTTTGGGCTGGCCAAACTGCTGGGTG
CGGAAGAGAAAGAATACCATGCAGAAGGAGGCAAAGTGCCTATCAAGTGGATGGCATTGGAATCAATTTT
ACACAGAATCTATACCCACCAGAGTGATGTCTGGAGCTACGGGGTGACCGTTTGGGAGTTGATGACCTTT
GGATCCAAGCCATATGACGGAATCCCTGCCAGCGAGATCTCCTCCATCCTGGAGAAAGGAGAACGCCTCC
CTCAGCCACCCATATGTACCATCGATGTCTACATGATCATGGTCAAGTGCTGGATGATAGACGCAGATAG
TCGCCCAAAGTTCCGTGAGTTGATCATCGAATTCTCCAAAATGGCCCGAGACCCCCAGCGCTACCTTGTC
ATTCAGGGGGATGAAAGAATGCATTTGCCAAGTCCTACAGACTCCAACTTCTACCGTGCCCTGATGGATG
AAGAAGACATGGACGACGTGGTGGATGCCGACGAGTACCTCATCCCACAGCAGGGCTTCTTCAGCAGCCC
CTCCACGTCACGGACTCCCCTCCTGAGCTCTCTGAGTGCAACCAGCAACAATTCCACCGTGGCTTGCATT
GATAGAAATGGGCTGCAAAGCTGTCCCATCAAGGAAGACAGCTTCTTGCAGCGATACAGCTCAGACCCCA
CAGGCGCCTTGACTGAGGACAGCATAGACGACACCTTCCTCCCAGTGCCTGAATACATAAACCAGTCCGT
TCCCAAAAGGCCCGCTGGCTCTGTGCAGAATCCTGTCTATCACAATCAGCCTCTGAACCCCGCGCCCAGC
AGAGACCCACACTACCAGGACCCCCACAGCACTGCAGTGGGCAACCCCGAGTATCTCAACACTGTCCAGC
CCACCTGTGTCAACAGCACATTCGACAGCCCTGCCCACTGGGCCCAGAAAGGCAGCCACCAAATTAGCCT
GGACAACCCTGACTACCAGCAGGACTTCTTTCCCAAGGAAGCCAAGCCAAATGGCATCTTTAAGGGCTCC
ACAGCTGAAAATGCAGAATACCTAAGGGTCGCGCCACAAAGCAGTGAATTTATTGGAGCATGA
